Addgene plasmid #118011: Avr2-GFP pZK538
Purpose: expresses Avr2-GFP (without signal peptide) and mCherry-HDEL. Used for visualization of cell-to-cell movement of Avr2. Avr2 can be replaced with gene of interest via HiFi DNA assembly cloning (NEB) .
Depositing lab: FLW Takken. Publication: Visualization and Quantification of Cell-to-cell Movement of Proteins in Nicotiana benthamiana. Blekemolen, M. C., Tark-Dame, M. and Takken, F. L.. Bio-protocol 8(24): e3114. 10.21769/BioProtoc.3114 PubMed 29481865.
Backbone
  Vector backbone: pZK538
  Total vector size (bp): 13692
  Vector type: Bacterial Expression, Plant Expression
  Selectable markers: Phosphinothricin
Growth in bacteria
  Bacterial resistance: Kanamycin, 50 μg/mL
  Growth temperature: 37°C
  Growth strain: DH5alpha
  Copy number: High Copy
Gene/Insert 1
  Gene/Insert name: dspAvr2
  Species: Fusarium oxysporum f.sp lycopersici
  Insert size (bp): 432
  GenBank ID: CAJ83999.1
  Promoter: 35S
  Tag / fusion protein: EGFP (C terminal on insert)
  Cloning method: Unknown
  Sequencing primers: 5′ Caccatttacgaacgatagccatgcctgtggaagatgccgattc
Gene/Insert 2
  Gene/Insert name: mCherry
  Insert size (bp): 711
  Promoter: 35S
  Tag / fusion protein: HDEL (C terminal on insert)
  Cloning method: Unknown
  Sequencing primers: 5′ mCherry-F; 3′ mCherry-R
Terms and licenses: Academic/Nonprofit Terms; Industry Terms: Not Available to Industry
Depositor comments: Original backbone received from Xiaorong Tao, Nanjing Agricultural University. Described in: https://doi.org/10.1371/journal.ppat.1005443 (Feng et al, 2016)
How to cite: Avr2-GFP pZK538 was a gift from FLW Takken (Addgene plasmid # 118011 ; http://n2t.net/addgene:118011 ; RRID:Addgene_118011)
