[The description below was written by a language model from this plasmid's Addgene catalogue record and pLannotate feature annotations shown in this document.]
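Description:
Avr2-GFP pZK538 is a binary T-DNA plasmid built on the pZK538 backbone for plant expression, and its features fit Agrobacterium-mediated delivery into Nicotiana benthamiana leaves, the system named in the associated publication. The backbone carries a ColE1/pMB1-type origin with a bom site for propagation in E. coli. It also carries the pVS1 replication module (oriV, RepA, StaA), which supports stable maintenance in Agrobacterium. A kanamycin resistance gene provides bacterial selection. Nopaline-type left and right border repeats define the transferred region, which includes a bar gene under the mannopine synthase promoter and terminator, giving phosphinothricin resistance in plants. The catalogue lists a total size of 13,692 bp, whereas the annotated sequence record is 11,711 nt; the record does not explain this difference.

The T-DNA holds two 35S-driven reporter cassettes. In the first, a CaMV 35S promoter drives mCherry, followed by a NOS terminator. A short fragment matching Arabidopsis WAK2 precedes mCherry and presumably acts as a signal peptide. Together with the C-terminal HDEL retention motif listed in the catalogue, it would keep the red protein in the endoplasmic reticulum of the transformed cell. In the second cassette, an enhanced 35S promoter and a TEV-type 5′ leader drive the Fusarium oxysporum f. sp. lycopersici effector Avr2. The Avr2 coding sequence lacks its signal peptide (dspAvr2), is fused at its C terminus to EGFP, and ends with a CaMV poly(A) signal. The Avr2 sequence itself is not annotated, but it fits the gap between the leader and EGFP.

Because mCherry-HDEL stays in the originally transformed cell, green fluorescence in neighbouring cells that lack red signal indicates cell-to-cell movement of Avr2-GFP, which can then be visualised and quantified. Avr2 can be swapped for another gene of interest by HiFi DNA assembly.
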