Features (pLannotate 1.2.2; 26 found; start..end, strand, type, name):
     52..397     +  promoter       CaMV 35S promoter: strong constitutive promoter from cauliflower mosaic virus
    349..395     +  promoter       minimal CaMV 35S promoter: minimal 35S promoter from cauliflower mosaic virus
    443..529     +  CDS            WAK2 (fragment): WAK2_ARATH - Experimental evidence at protein level: Swiss-Prot protein existence level 1. Serine/threonine-protein kinase that may function as a signaling receptor of extracellular matrix component. Binding to pectin may have significance in the control of cell expansion, morphogenesis and development. From Arabidopsis thaliana (Mouse-ear cress).
    536..1243    +  CDS            mCherry: mCherry is a basic (constitutively fluorescent) red fluorescent protein published in 2004, derived from Discosoma sp.. It is reported to be a very rapidly-maturing monomer with low acid sensitivity.
   1270..1522    +  terminator     NOS terminator: nopaline synthase terminator and poly(A) signal
   1558..1578    -  misc_feature   MCS (fragment): pUC18/19 multiple cloning site
   1653..2324    +  promoter       CaMV 35S promoter (enhanced): cauliflower mosaic virus 35S promoter with a duplicated enhancer region
   2357..2393    +  ncRNA          PK1-TEV CVMV: Accession: RF01102 - 5'-leader pseudoknot of TEV/CVMV
   2903..3622    +  CDS            EGFP: the original enhanced GFP (Yang et al., 1996) mammalian codon-optimized
   3634..3651    +  misc_feature   MCS (fragment): pUC18/19 multiple cloning site
   3697..3856    +  polyA_signal   CaMV poly(A) signal (fragment): cauliflower mosaic virus polyadenylation signal
   3857..3877    +  misc_feature   MCS (fragment): pUC18/19 multiple cloning site
   3880..4034    +  CDS            lacZα (fragment): LacZα fragment of β-galactosidase; lacZ fragment
   4100..4124    +  misc_feature   RB T-DNA repeat: right border repeat from nopaline C58 T-DNA
   4464..4865    +  CDS            Y4CG_SINFN (fragment): Protein inferred from homology: Swiss-Prot protein existence level 3. From Sinorhizobium fredii (strain NBRC 101917 / NGR234).
   5425..6054    +  CDS            pVS1 StaA: stability protein from the Pseudomonas plasmid pVS1 (Heeb et al., 2000)
   6483..7556    +  CDS            pVS1 RepA: replication protein from the Pseudomonas plasmid pVS1 (Heeb et al., 2000)
   7622..7816    +  rep_origin     pVS1 oriV: origin of replication for the Pseudomonas plasmid pVS1 (Heeb et al., 2000)
   8019..8058    +  CDS            rop (fragment): Rop protein, which maintains plasmids at low copy number; rop
   8160..8300    +  misc_feature   bom: basis of mobility region from pBR322
   8486..9074    -  rep_origin     ori: high-copy-number ColE1/pMB1/pBR322/pUC origin of replication
   9161..9955    -  CDS            KanR: aminoglycoside phosphotransferase; aphA-3; confers resistance to kanamycin
  10380..10404   +  misc_feature   LB T-DNA repeat: left border repeat from nopaline C58 T-DNA
  10490..10742   -  terminator     MAS terminator: mannopine synthase terminator
  10755..11303   -  CDS            bar: PAT_STRHY - Experimental evidence at protein level: Swiss-Prot protein existence level 1. Inactivates phosphinothricin (PPT) by transfer of an acetyl group from acetyl CoA. Can also acetylate demethylphosphinothricin but not PTT or glutamate. This enzyme is an effector of phosphinothricin tripeptide (PTT or bialaphos) resistance. From Streptomyces hygroscopicus. Introduced by genetic manipulation and expressed in glufosinate-tolerant maize by Dekalb Genetics.
  11309..11689   -  promoter       MAS promoter: mannopine synthase promoter (Velten et al., 1984)
>Addgene plasmid #118011 | Avr2-GFP pZK538 | addgene full sequence | sequence record 307579 | Addgene NGS Result
CCCCTACTCCAAAAATGTCAAAGATACAGTCTCAGAAGACCAAAGGGCTATTGAGACTTTTCAACAAAGG
GTAATTTCGGGAAACCTCCTCGGATTCCATTGCCCAGCTATCTGTCACTTCATCGAAAGGACAGTAGAAA
AGGAAGGTGGCTCCTACAAATGCCATCATTGCGATAAAGGAAAGGCTATCATTCAAGATGCCTCTGCCGA
CAGTGGTCCCAAAGATGGACCCCCACCCACGAGGAGCATCGTGGAAAAAGAAGACGTTCCAACCACGTCT
TCAAAGCAAGTGGATTGATGTGACATCTCCACTGACGTAAGGGATGACGCACAATCCCACTATCCTTCGC
AAGACCCTTCCTCTATATAAGGAAGTTCATTTCATTTGGAGAGGACAGCCCAGATCACTAGTCTTAAGTC
CGGAGCTAGCTCTAGAGAGAAGATGAAGGTACAGGAGGGTTTGTTCGTGGTGGCTGTTTTCTACCTTGCT
TATACGCAGCTAGTCAAGGGGCAACCTCGCAAGGAGTGCGGATCCATGGTGAGCAAGGGCGAGGAGGATA
ACATGGCCATCATCAAGGAGTTCATGCGCTTCAAGGTGCACATGGAGGGCTCCGTGAACGGCCACGAGTT
CGAGATCGAGGGCGAGGGCGAGGGCCGCCCCTACGAGGGCACCCAGACCGCCAAGCTGAAGGTGACCAAG
GGTGGCCCCCTGCCCTTCGCCTGGGACATCCTGTCCCCTCAGTTCATGTACGGCTCCAAGGCCTACGTGA
AGCACCCCGCCGACATCCCCGACTACTTGAAGCTGTCCTTCCCCGAGGGCTTCAAGTGGGAGCGCGTGAT
GAACTTCGAGGACGGCGGCGTGGTGACCGTGACCCAGGACTCCTCCCTGCAGGACGGCGAGTTCATCTAC
AAGGTGAAGCTGCGCGGCACCAACTTCCCCTCCGACGGCCCCGTAATGCAGAAGAAGACCATGGGCTGGG
AGGCCTCCTCCGAGCGGATGTACCCCGAGGACGGCGCCCTGAAGGGCGAGATCAAGCAGAGGCTGAAGCT
GAAGGACGGCGGCCACTACGACGCTGAGGTCAAGACCACCTACAAGGCCAAGAAGCCCGTGCAGCTGCCC
GGCGCCTACAACGTCAACATCAAGTTGGACATCACCTCCCACAACGAGGACTACACCATCGTGGAACAGT
ACGAACGCGCCGAGGGCCGCCACTCCACCGGCGGCATGGAGGAGCTGTACAAGAGATCTCATGACGAGCT
GTAACTGCAGATCGTTCAAACATTTGGCAATAAAGTTTCTTAAGATTGAATCCTGTTGCCGGTCTTGCGA
TGATTATCATATAATTTCTGTTGAATTACGTTAAGCATGTAATAATTAACATGTAATGCATGACGTTATT
TATGAGATGGGTTTTTATGATTAGAGTCCCGCAATTATACATTTAATACGCGATAGAAAACAAAATATAG
CGCGCAAACTAGGATAAATTATCGCGCGCGGTGTCATCTATGTTACTAGATCCGATGATAAGCTGTCAAA
CATGAGAATTCGATATCAAGCTTGCATGCCTGCAGGTCAACATGGTGGAGCACGACACACTTGTCTACTC
CAAAAATATCAAAGATACAGTCTCAGAAGACCAAAGGGCAATTGAGACTTTTCAACAAAGGGTAATATCC
GGAAACCTCCTCGGATTCCATTGCCCAGCTATCTGTCACTTTATTGTGAAGATAGTGGAAAAGGAAGGTG
GCTCCTACAAATGCCATCATTGCGATAAAGGAAAGGCCATCGTTGAAGATGCCTCTGCCGACAGTGGTCC
CAAAGATGGACCCCCACCCACGAGGAGCATCGTGGAAAAAGAAGACGTTCCAACCACGTCTTCAAAGCAA
GTGGATTGATGTGATAACATGGTGGAGCACGACACACTTGTCTACTCCAAAAATATCAAAGATACAGTCT
CAGAAGACCAAAGGGCAATTGAGACTTTTCAACAAAGGGTAATATCCGGAAACCTCCTCGGATTCCATTG
CCCAGCTATCTGTCACTTTATTGTGAAGATAGTGGAAAAGGAAGGTGGCTCCTACAAATGCCATCATTGC
GATAAAGGAAAGGCCATCGTTGAAGATGCCTCTGCCGACAGTGGTCCCAAAGATGGACCCCCACCCACGA
GGAGCATCGTGGAAAAAGAAGACGTTCCAACCACGTCTTCAAAGCAAGTGGATTGATGTGATATCTCCAC
TGACGTAAGGGATGACGCACAATCCCACTATCCTTCGCAAGACCCTTCCTCTATATAAGGAAGTTCATTT
CATTTGGAGAGGACCTCGAGAATTCAACACAACATATACAAAACAAACGAATCTCAAGCAATCAAGCATT
CTACTTCTATTGCAGCAATTTAAATCATTTCTTTTAAAGCAAAAGCAATTTTCTGAAAATTTTCACCATT
TACGAACGATAGCCATGCCTGTGGAAGATGCCGATTCATCTGTCGGTCAGCTCCAAGGACGGGGTAACCC
ATATTGCGTGTTTCCCGGCCGCCGCACGTCTTCTACTTCATTTACTACGAGCTTCAGCACCGAACCTCTG
GGTTATGCTAGAATGTTACACAGAGACCCTCCATATGAGCGGGCTGGCAATTCGGGACTGAATCACCGCA
TTTACGAACGAAGTCGCGTTGGAGGCCTCCGCACTGTCATTGATGTCGCCCCCCCGGACGGACACCAAGC
CATCGCCAACTACGAGATCGAAGTCCGTCGTATTCCTGTTGCAACACCTAATGCGGCTGGAGATTGCTTT
CACACTGCACGCCTTAGTACCGGCTCTCGAGGTCCAGCCACAATCAGTTGGGATGCCGACGCTAGTTATA
CCTACTATCTTACTATCTCAGAGGATGGATCCATGGTGAGCAAGGGCGAGGAGCTGTTCACCGGGGTGGT
GCCCATCCTGGTCGAGCTGGACGGCGACGTAAACGGCCACAAGTTCAGCGTGTCCGGCGAGGGCGAGGGC
GATGCCACCTACGGCAAGCTGACCCTGAAGTTCATCTGCACCACCGGCAAGCTGCCCGTGCCCTGGCCCA
CCCTCGTGACCACCCTGACCTACGGCGTGCAGTGCTTCAGCCGCTACCCCGACCACATGAAGCAGCACGA
CTTCTTCAAGTCCGCCATGCCCGAAGGCTACGTCCAGGAGCGCACCATCTTCTTCAAGGACGACGGCAAC
TACAAGACCCGCGCCGAGGTGAAGTTCGAGGGCGACACCCTGGTGAACCGCATCGAGCTGAAGGGCATCG
ACTTCAAGGAGGACGGCAACATCCTGGGGCACAAGCTGGAGTACAACTACAACAGCCACAACGTCTATAT
CATGGCCGACAAGCAGAAGAACGGCATCAAGGTGAACTTCAAGATCCGCCACAACATCGAGGACGGCAGC
GTGCAGCTCGCCGACCACTACCAGCAGAACACCCCCATCGGCGACGGCCCCGTGCTGCTGCCCGACAACC
ACTACCTGAGCACCCAGTCCGCCCTGAGCAAAGACCCCAACGAGAAGCGCGATCACATGGTCCTGCTGGA
GTTCGTGACCGCCGCCGGGATCACTCTCGGCATGGACGAGCTGTACAAGTAAGAGCTCGCGCGCGGGGAT
CCTCTAGAGTCCGCAAAAATCACCAGTCTCTCTCTACAAATCTATCTCTCTCTATTTTTCTCCAGAATAA
TGTGTGAGTAGTTCCCAGATAAGGGAATTAGGGTTCTTATAGGGTTTCGCTCATGTGTTGAGCATATAAG
AAACCCTTAGTATGTATTTGTATTTGTAAAATACTTCTATCAATAAAATTTCTAATTCCTAAAACCAAAA
TCCAGTGACCTGCAGGCATGCAAGCTTGGCACTGGCCGTCGTTTTACAACGTCGTGACTGGGAAAACCCT
GGCGTTACCCAACTTAATCGCCTTGCAGCACATCCCCCTTTCGCCAGCTGGCGTAATAGCGAAGAGGCCC
GCACCGATCGCCCTTCCCAACAGTTGCGCAGCCTGAATGGCGAATGCTAGAGCAGCTTGAGCTTGGATCA
GATTGTCGTTTCCCGCCTTCAGTTTAAACTATCAGTGTTTGACAGGATATATTGGCGGGTAAACCTAAGA
GAAAAGAGCGTTTATTAGAATAATCGGATATTTAAAAGGGCGTGAAAAGGTTTATCCGTTCGTCCATTTG
TATGTGCATGCCAACCACAGGGTTCCCCTCGGGATCAAAGTACTTTGATCCAACCCCTCCGCTGCTATAG
TGCAGTCGGCTTCTGACGTTCAGTGCAGCCGTCTTCTGAAAACGACATGTCGCACAAGTCCTAAGTTACG
CGACAGGCTGCCGCCCTGCCCTTTTCCTGGCGTTTTCTTGTCGCGTGTTTTAGTCGCATAAAGTAGAATA
CTTGCGACTAGAACCGGAGACATTACGCCATGAACAAGAGCGCCGCCGCTGGCCTGCTGGGCTATGCCCG
CGTCAGCACCGACGACCAGGACTTGACCAACCAACGGGCCGAACTGCACGCGGCCGGCTGCACCAAGCTG
TTTTCCGAGAAGATCACCGGCACCAGGCGCGACCGCCCGGAGCTGGCCAGGATGCTTGACCACCTACGCC
CTGGCGACGTTGTGACAGTGACCAGGCTAGACCGCCTGGCCCGCAGCACCCGCGACCTACTGGACATTGC
CGAGCGCATCCAGGAGGCCGGCGCGGGCCTGCGTAGCCTGGCAGAGCCGTGGGCCGACACCACCACGCCG
GCCGGCCGCATGGTGTTGACCGTGTTCGCCGGCATTGCCGAGTTCGAGCGTTCCCTAATCATCGACCGCA
CCCGGAGCGGGCGCGAGGCCGCCAAGGCCCGAGGCGTGAAGTTTGGCCCCCGCCCTACCCTCACCCCGGC
ACAGATCGCGCACGCCCGCGAGCTGATCGACCAGGAAGGCCGCACCGTGAAAGAGGCGGCTGCACTGCTT
GGCGTGCATCGCTCGACCCTGTACCGCGCACTTGAGCGCAGCGAGGAAGTGACGCCCACCGAGGCCAGGC
GGCGCGGTGCCTTCCGTGAGGACGCATTGACCGAGGCCGACGCCCTGGCGGCCGCCGAGAATGAACGCCA
AGAGGAACAAGCATGAAACCGCACCAGGACGGCCAGGACGAACCGTTTTTCATTACCGAAGAGATCGAGG
CGGAGATGATCGCGGCCGGGTACGTGTTCGAGCCGCCCGCGCACGTCTCAACCGTGCGGCTGCATGAAAT
CCTGGCCGGTTTGTCTGATGCCAAGCTGGCGGCCTGGCCGGCCAGCTTGGCCGCTGAAGAAACCGAGCGC
CGCCGTCTAAAAAGGTGATGTGTATTTGAGTAAAACAGCTTGCGTCATGCGGTCGCTGCGTATATGATGC
GATGAGTAAATAAACAAATACGCAAGGGGAACGCATGAAGGTTATCGCTGTACTTAACCAGAAAGGCGGG
TCAGGCAAGACGACCATCGCAACCCATCTAGCCCGCGCCCTGCAACTCGCCGGGGCCGATGTTCTGTTAG
TCGATTCCGATCCCCAGGGCAGTGCCCGCGATTGGGCGGCCGTGCGGGAAGATCAACCGCTAACCGTTGT
CGGCATCGACCGCCCGACGATTGACCGCGACGTGAAGGCCATCGGCCGGCGCGACTTCGTAGTGATCGAC
GGAGCGCCCCAGGCGGCGGACTTGGCTGTGTCCGCGATCAAGGCAGCCGACTTCGTGCTGATTCCGGTGC
AGCCAAGCCCTTACGACATATGGGCCACCGCCGACCTGGTGGAGCTGGTTAAGCAGCGCATTGAGGTCAC
GGATGGAAGGCTACAAGCGGCCTTTGTCGTGTCGCGGGCGATCAAAGGCACGCGCATCGGCGGTGAGGTT
GCCGAGGCGCTGGCCGGGTACGAGCTGCCCATTCTTGAGTCCCGTATCACGCAGCGCGTGAGCTACCCAG
GCACTGCCGCCGCCGGCACAACCGTTCTTGAATCAGAACCCGAGGGCGACGCTGCCCGCGAGGTCCAGGC
GCTGGCCGCTGAAATTAAATCAAAACTCATTTGAGTTAATGAGGTAAAGAGAAAATGAGCAAAAGCACAA
ACACGCTAAGTGCCGGCCGTCCGAGCGCACGCAGCAGCAAGGCTGCAACGTTGGCCAGCCTGGCAGACAC
GCCAGCCATGAAGCGGGTCAACTTTCAGTTGCCGGCGGAGGATCACACCAAGCTGAAGATGTACGCGGTA
CGCCAAGGCAAGACCATTACCGAGCTGCTATCTGAATACATCGCGCAGCTACCAGAGTAAATGAGCAAAT
GAATAAATGAGTAGATGAATTTTAGCGGCTAAAGGAGGCGGCATGGAAAATCAAGAACAACCAGGCACCG
ACGCCGTGGAATGCCCCATGTGTGGAGGAACGGGCGGTTGGCCAGGCGTAAGCGGCTGGGTTGCCTGCCG
GCCCTGCAATGGCACTGGAACCCCCAAGCCCGAGGAATCGGCGTGAGCGGTCGCAAACCATCCGGCCCGG
TACAAATCGGCGCGGCGCTGGGTGATGACCTGGTGGAGAAGTTGAAGGCCGCGCAGGCCGCCCAGCGGCA
ACGCATCGAGGCAGAAGCACGCCCCGGTGAATCGTGGCAAGCGGCCGCTGATCGAATCCGCAAAGAATCC
CGGCAACCGCCGGCAGCCGGTGCGCCGTCGATTAGGAAGCCGCCCAAGGGCGACGAGCAACCAGATTTTT
TCGTTCCGATGCTCTATGACGTGGGCACCCGCGATAGTCGCAGCATCATGGACGTGGCCGTTTTCCGTCT
GTCGAAGCGTGACCGACGAGCTGGCGAGGTGATCCGCTACGAGCTTCCAGACGGGCACGTAGAGGTTTCC
GCAGGGCCGGCCGGCATGGCCAGTGTGTGGGATTACGACCTGGTACTGATGGCGGTTTCCCATCTAACCG
AATCCATGAACCGATACCGGGAAGGGAAGGGAGACAAGCCCGGCCGCGTGTTCCGTCCACACGTTGCGGA
CGTACTCAAGTTCTGCCGGCGAGCCGATGGCGGAAAGCAGAAAGACGACCTGGTAGAAACCTGCATTCGG
TTAAACACCACGCACGTTGCCATGCAGCGTACGAAGAAGGCCAAGAACGGCCGCCTGGTGACGGTATCCG
AGGGTGAAGCCTTGATTAGCCGCTACAAGATCGTAAAGAGCGAAACCGGGCGGCCGGAGTACATCGAGAT
CGAGCTAGCTGATTGGATGTACCGCGAGATCACAGAAGGCAAGAACCCGGACGTGCTGACGGTTCACCCC
GATTACTTTTTGATCGATCCCGGCATCGGCCGTTTTCTCTACCGCCTGGCACGCCGCGCCGCAGGCAAGG
CAGAAGCCAGATGGTTGTTCAAGACGATCTACGAACGCAGTGGCAGCGCCGGAGAGTTCAAGAAGTTCTG
TTTCACCGTGCGCAAGCTGATCGGGTCAAATGACCTGCCGGAGTACGATTTGAAGGAGGAGGCGGGGCAG
GCTGGCCCGATCCTAGTCATGCGCTACCGCAACCTGATCGAGGGCGAAGCATCCGCCGGTTCCTAATGTA
CGGAGCAGATGCTAGGGCAAATTGCCCTAGCAGGGGAAAAAGGTCGAAAAGGTCTCTTTCCTGTGGATAG
CACGTACATTGGGAACCCAAAGCCGTACATTGGGAACCGGAACCCGTACATTGGGAACCCAAAGCCGTAC
ATTGGGAACCGGTCACACATGTAAGTGACTGATATAAAAGAGAAAAAAGGCGATTTTTCCGCCTAAAACT
CTTTAAAACTTATTAAAACTCTTAAAACCCGCCTGGCCTGTGCATAACTGTCTGGCCAGCGCACAGCCGA
AGAGCTGCAAAAAGCGCCTACCCTTCGGTCGCTGCGCTCCCTACGCCCCGCCGCTTCGCGTCGGCCTATC
GCGGCCGCTGGCCGCTCAAAAATGGCTGGCCTACGGCCAGGCAATCTACCAGGGCGCGGACAAGCCGCGC
CGTCGCCACTCGACCGCCGGCGCCCACATCAAGGCACCCTGCCTCGCGCGTTTCGGTGATGACGGTGAAA
ACCTCTGACACATGCAGCTCCCGGAGACGGTCACAGCTTGTCTGTAAGCGGATGCCGGGAGCAGACAAGC
CCGTCAGGGCGCGTCAGCGGGTGTTGGCGGGTGTCGGGGCGCAGCCATGACCCAGTCACGTAGCGATAGC
GGAGTGTATACTGGCTTAACTATGCGGCATCAGAGCAGATTGTACTGAGAGTGCACCATATGCGGTGTGA
AATACCGCACAGATGCGTAAGGAGAAAATACCGCATCAGGCGCTCTTCCGCTTCCTCGCTCACTGACTCG
CTGCGCTCGGTCGTTCGGCTGCGGCGAGCGGTATCAGCTCACTCAAAGGCGGTAATACGGTTATCCACAG
AATCAGGGGATAACGCAGGAAAGAACATGTGAGCAAAAGGCCAGCAAAAGGCCAGGAACCGTAAAAAGGC
CGCGTTGCTGGCGTTTTTCCATAGGCTCCGCCCCCCTGACGAGCATCACAAAAATCGACGCTCAAGTCAG
AGGTGGCGAAACCCGACAGGACTATAAAGATACCAGGCGTTTCCCCCTGGAAGCTCCCTCGTGCGCTCTC
CTGTTCCGACCCTGCCGCTTACCGGATACCTGTCCGCCTTTCTCCCTTCGGGAAGCGTGGCGCTTTCTCA
TAGCTCACGCTGTAGGTATCTCAGTTCGGTGTAGGTCGTTCGCTCCAAGCTGGGCTGTGTGCACGAACCC
CCCGTTCAGCCCGACCGCTGCGCCTTATCCGGTAACTATCGTCTTGAGTCCAACCCGGTAAGACACGACT
TATCGCCACTGGCAGCAGCCACTGGTAACAGGATTAGCAGAGCGAGGTATGTAGGCGGTGCTACAGAGTT
CTTGAAGTGGTGGCCTAACTACGGCTACACTAGAAGGACAGTATTTGGTATCTGCGCTCTGCTGAAGCCA
GTTACCTTCGGAAAAAGAGTTGGTAGCTCTTGATCCGGCAAACAAACCACCGCTGGTAGCGGTGGTTTTT
TTGTTTGCAAGCAGCAGATTACGCGCAGAAAAAAAGGATCTCAAGAAGATCCTTTGATCTTTTCTACGGG
GTCTGACGCTCAGTGGAACGAAAACTCACGTTAAGGGATTTTGGTCATGCATTCTAGGTACTAAAACAAT
TCATCCAGTAAAATATAATATTTTATTTTCTCCCAATCAGGCTTGATCCCCAGTAAGTCAAAAAATAGCT
CGACATACTGTTCTTCCCCGATATCCTCCCTGATCGACCGGACGCAGAAGGCAATGTCATACCACTTGTC
CGCCCTGCCGCTTCTCCCAAGATCAATAAAGCCACTTACTTTGCCATCTTTCACAAAGATGTTGCTGTCT
CCCAGGTCGCCGTGGGAAAAGACAAGTTCCTCTTCGGGCTTTTCCGTCTTTAAAAAATCATACAGCTCGC
GCGGATCTTTAAATGGAGTGTCTTCTTCCCAGTTTTCGCAATCCACATCGGCCAGATCGTTATTCAGTAA
GTAATCCAATTCGGCTAAGCGGCTGTCTAAGCTATTCGTATAGGGACAATCCGATATGTCGATGGAGTGA
AAGAGCCTGATGCACTCCGCATACAGCTCGATAATCTTTTCAGGGCTTTGTTCATCTTCATACTCTTCCG
AGCAAAGGACGCCATCGGCCTCACTCATGAGCAGATTGCTCCAGCCATCATGCCGTTCAAAGTGCAGGAC
CTTTGGAACAGGCAGCTTTCCTTCCAGCCATAGCATCATGTCCTTTTCCCGTTCCACATCATAGGTGGTC
CCTTTATACCGGCTGTCCGTCATTTTTAAATATAGGTTTTCATTTTCTCCCACCAGCTTATATACCTTAG
CAGGAGACATTCCTTCCGTATCTTTTACGCAGCGGTATTTTTCGATCAGTTTTTTCAATTCCGGTGATAT
TCTCATTTTAGCCATTTATTATTTCCTTCCTCTTTTCTACAGTATTTAAAGATACCCCAAGAAGCTAATT
ATAACAAGACGAACTCCAATTCACTGTTCCTTGCATTCTAAAACCTTAAATACCAGAAAACAGCTTTTTC
AAAGTTGTTTTCAAAGTTGGCGTATAACATAGTATCGACGGAGCCGATTTTGAAACCGCGGTGATCACAG
GCAGCAACGCTCTGTCATCGTTACAATCAACATGCTACCCTCCGCGAGATCATCCGTGTTTCAAACCCGG
CAGCTTAGTTGCCGTTCTTCCGAATAGCATCGGTAACATGAGCAAAGTCTGCCGCCTTACAACGGCTCTC
CCGCTGACGCCGTCCCGGACTGATGGGCTGCCTGTATCGAGTGGTGATTTTGTGCCGAGCTGCCGGTCGG
GGAGCTGTTGGCTGGCTGGTGGCAGGATATATTGTGGTGTAAACAAATTGACGCTTAGACAACTTAATAA
CACATTGCGGACGTTTTTAATGTACTGAATTAACGCCGAATTAATTCGAGCTCGGATCTGATAATTTATT
TGAAAATTCATAAGAAAAGCAAACGTTACATGAATTGATGAAACAATACAAAGACAGATAAAGCCACGCA
CATTTAGGATATTGGCCGAGATTACTGAATATTGAGTAAGATCACGGAATTTCTGACAGGAGCATGTCTT
CAATTCAGCCCAAATGGCAGTTGAAATACTCAAACCGCCCCATATGCAGGAGCGGATCATTCATTGTTTG
TTTGGTTGCCTTTGCCAACATGGGAGTCCAAGATTCTGCAGTCAAATCTCGGTGACGGGCAGGACCGGAC
GGGGCGGTACCGGCAGGCTGAAGTCCAGCTGCCAGAAACCCACGTCATGCCAGTTCCCGTGCTTGAAGCC
GGCCGCCCGCAGCATGCCGCGGGGGGCATATCCGAGCGCCTCGTGCATGCGCACGCTCGGGTCGTTGGGC
AGCCCGATGACAGCGACCACGCTCTTGAAGCCCTGTGCCTCCAGGGACTTCAGCAGGTGGGTGTAGAGCG
TGGAGCCCAGTCCCGTCCGCTGGTGGCGGGGGGAGACGTACACGGTCGACTCGGCCGTCCAGTCGTAGGC
GTTGCGTGCCTTCCAGGGGCCCGCGTAGGCGATGCCGGCGACCTCGCCGTCCACCTCGGCGACGAGCCAG
GGATAGCGCTCCCGCAGACGGACGAGGTCGTCCGTCCACTCCTGCGGTTCCTGCGGCTCGGTACGGAAGT
TGACCGTGCTTGTCTCGATGTAGTGGTTGACGATGGTGCAGACCGCCGGCATGTCCGCCTCGGTGGCACG
GCGGATGTCGGCCGGGCGTCGTTCTGGGCTCATCGATTCGATTTGGTGTATCGAGATTGGTTATGAAATT
CAGATGCTAGTGTAATGTATTGGTAATTTGGGAAGATATAATAGGAAGCAAGGCTATTTATCCATTTCTG
AAAAGGCGAAATGGCGTCACCGCGAGCGTCACGCGCATTCCGTTCTTGCTGTAAAGCGTTGTTTGGTACA
CTTTTGACTAGCGAGGCTTGGCGTGTCAGCGTATCTATTCAAAAGTCGTTAATGGCTGCGGATCAAGAAA
AAGTTGGAATAGAAACAGAATACCCGCGAAATTCAGGCCCGGTTGCCATGTCCTACACGCCGAAATAAAC
GACCAAATTAGTAGAAAAATAAAAACTGACTCGGATACTTACGTCACGTCTTGCGCACTGATTTGAAAAA
TCTCAGAATTCGAGCTCCCTA
